Addgene plasmid #68761: pVITRO1-SS-247
Purpose: ZF9-TF-V2 with mCherry marker
Depositing lab: James Collins. Depositing organization: Massachusetts Institute of Technology. Publication: DNA sense-and-respond protein modules for mammalian cells. Slomovic S, Collins JJ. Nat Methods. 2015 Sep 21. doi: 10.1038/nmeth.3585. PubMed 26389572.
Backbone
  Vector backbone: pVITRO1-NEO-MCS
  Backbone manufacturer: invivogen
  Backbone size w/o insert (bp): 6295
  Total vector size (bp): 7525
  Vector type: Mammalian Expression
  Selectable markers: Neomycin (select with G418)
Growth in bacteria
  Bacterial resistance: Kanamycin, 50 μg/mL
  Growth temperature: 37°C
  Growth strain: DH5alpha
  Copy number: High Copy
Gene/Insert 1
  Gene/Insert name: ZF9-TF-V2
  Species: Synthetic
  Insert size (bp): 534
  Tag / fusion protein: flag (N terminal on insert); NLS (N terminal on insert)
Gene/Insert 2
  Gene/Insert name: mCherry
  Species: Synthetic
  Insert size (bp): 708
Terms and licenses: Academic/Nonprofit Terms; Industry Terms: Not Available to Industry
How to cite: pVITRO1-SS-247 was a gift from James Collins (Addgene plasmid # 68761 ; http://n2t.net/addgene:68761 ; RRID:Addgene_68761)
