[The description below was written by a language model from this plasmid's Addgene catalogue record and pLannotate feature annotations shown in this document.]
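Description:
pVITRO1-SS-247 is a 7.5 kb mammalian expression plasmid built on the dual-cassette pVITRO1-NEO-MCS backbone, designed to express two proteins from separate transcription units on one plasmid. It replicates in E. coli from a high-copy ColE1/pUC-type origin. A single Tn5 aminoglycoside phosphotransferase gene (NeoR/KanR) provides kanamycin resistance in bacteria and G418 resistance in mammalian cells. Short bacterial promoter elements (tac fragment, T7) annotated just upstream of this gene presumably account for its expression in E. coli.

The first cassette places a partial SV40 enhancer/early promoter fragment ahead of a mouse EF-1α promoter, which drives the synthetic ZF9-TF-V2 insert. According to the record this insert carries an N-terminal FLAG tag and NLS. The feature table shows the FLAG epitope at the start and a VP64 activation domain at the end of the open reading frame, followed by an SV40 polyadenylation signal. The unannotated stretch between FLAG and VP64 is presumably the zinc finger DNA-binding portion implied by the name, making the product a nuclear-targeted synthetic transcriptional activator, though the record does not describe what distinguishes the "V2" version.

The second cassette begins with a CMV enhancer and partial CMV promoter. A region of more than 1 kb between these and the coding sequence is unannotated, so the full promoter composition is not stated. This unit encodes mCherry, followed by an FMDV IRES that allows the resistance gene to be translated from the same transcript, and it ends with the EF-1α polyadenylation signal. mCherry marks transfected cells. The associated work concerns DNA sense-and-respond protein modules for mammalian cells.
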