Features (pLannotate 1.2.2; 15 found; start..end, strand, type, name):
     51..242     +  promoter       SV40 promoter (fragment): SV40 enhancer and early promoter
    429..1562    +  promoter       mEF-1α promoter (fragment): strong constitutive promoter for mouse elongation factor EF-1α
   1588..1608    +  CDS            FLAG (fragment): FLAG® epitope tag, followed by an enterokinase cleavage site
   1957..2106    +  CDS            VP64: tetrameric repeat of the minimal activation domain of herpes simplex virus VP16 (Beerli et al., 1998)
   2138..2259    -  polyA_signal   SV40 poly(A) signal: SV40 polyadenylation signal
   2282..2353    -  CDS            large T antigen (fragment): large T antigen from SV40 (simian virus 40)
   2447..3035    +  rep_origin     ori: high-copy-number ColE1/pMB1/pBR322/pUC origin of replication
   3115..3418    +  enhancer       CMV enhancer: human cytomegalovirus immediate early enhancer
   3420..3519    +  promoter       CMV promoter (fragment): human cytomegalovirus (CMV) immediate early promoter
   4851..5560    +  CDS            mCherry (fragment): monomeric derivative of DsRed fluorescent protein (Shaner et al., 2004) mammalian codon-optimized
   5568..6012    +  misc_feature   FMDV IRES: internal ribosome entry site (IRES) of the foot-and-mouth disease virus
   6045..6063    +  promoter       tac promoter (fragment): strong E. coli promoter; hybrid between the trp and lac UV5 promoters
   6083..6101    +  promoter       T7 promoter: promoter for bacteriophage T7 RNA polymerase
   6111..6905    +  CDS            NeoR/KanR: aminoglycoside phosphotransferase from Tn5; aph(3')-II (or nptII); confers resistance to neomycin, kanamycin, and G418 (Geneticin®)
   6952..7524    +  polyA_signal   EF-1α poly(A) signal: human EF-1α polyadenylation signal
>Addgene plasmid #68761 | pVITRO1-SS-247 | depositor full sequence | sequence record 121009 | pVITRO1-SS-247 sequence 7525 bps
CCTGCAGGGCCTGAAATAACCTCTGAAAGAGGAACTTGGTTAGGTACCTTCTGAGGCGGAAAGAACCAGC
TGTGGAATGTGTGTCAGTTAGGGTGTGGAAAGTCCCCAGGCTCCCCAGCAGGCAGAAGTATGCAAAGCAT
GCATCTCAATTAGTCAGCAACCAGGTGTGGAAAGTCCCCAGGCTCCCCAGCAGGCAGAAGTATGCAAAGC
ATGCATCTCAATTAGTCAGCAACCATAGTCCCACTAGTGGAGCCGAGAGTAATTCATACAAAAGGAGGGA
TCGCCTTCGCAAGGGGAGAGCCCAGGGACCGTCCCTAAATTCTCACAGACCCAAATCCCTGTAGCCGCCC
CACGACAGCGCGAGGAGCATGCGCTCAGGGCTGAGCGCGGGGAGAGCAGAGCACACAAGCTCATAGACCC
TGGTCGTGGGGGGGAGGACCGGGGAGCTGGCGCGGGGCAAACTGGGAAAGCGGTGTCGTGTGCTGGCTCC
GCCCTCTTCCCGAGGGTGGGGGAGAACGGTATATAAGTGCGGCAGTCGCCTTGGACGTTCTTTTTCGCAA
CGGGTTTGCCGTCAGAACGCAGGTGAGGGGCGGGTGTGGCTTCCGCGGGCCGCCGAGCTGGAGGTCCTGC
TCCGAGCGGGCCGGGCCCCGCTGTCGTCGGCGGGGATTAGCTGCGAGCATTCCCGCTTCGAGTTGCGGGC
GGCGCGGGAGGCAGAGTGCGAGGCCTAGCGGCAACCCCGTAGCCTCGCCTCGTGTCCGGCTTGAGGCCTA
GCGTGGTGTCCGCGCCGCCGCCGCGTGCTACTCCGGCCGCACTCTGGTCTTTTTTTTTTTTGTTGTTGTT
GCCCTGCTGCCTTCGATTGCCGTTCAGCAATAGGGGCTAACAAAGGGAGGGTGCGGGGCTTGCTCGCCCG
GAGCCCGGAGAGGTCATGGTTGGGGAGGAATGGAGGGACAGGAGTGGCGGCTGGGGCCCGCCCGCCTTCG
GAGCACATGTCCGACGCCACCTGGATGGGGCGAGGCCTGGGGTTTTTCCCGAAGCAACCAGGCTGGGGTT
AGCGTGCCGAGGCCATGTGGCCCCAGCACCCGGCACGATCTGGCTTGGCGGCGCCGCGTTGCCCTGCCTC
CCTAACTAGGGTGAGGCCATCCCGTCCGGCACCAGTTGCGTGCGTGGAAAGATGGCCGCTCCCGGGCCCT
GTTGCAAGGAGCTCAAAATGGAGGACGCGGCAGCCCGGTGGAGCGGGCGGGTGAGTCACCCACACAAAGG
AAGAGGGCCTGGTCCCTCACCGGCTGCTGCTTCCTGTGACCCCGTGGTCCTATCGGCCGCAATAGTCACC
TCGGGCTTTTGAGCACGGCTAGTCGCGGCGGGGGGAGGGGATGTAATGGCGTTGGAGTTTGTTCACATTT
GGTGGGTGGAGACTAGTCAGGCCAGCCTGGCGCTGGAAGTCATTTTTGGAATTTGTCCCCTTGAGTTTTG
AGCGGAGCTAATTCTCGGGCTTCTTAGCGGTTCAAAGGTATCTTTTAAACCCTTTTTTAGGTGTTGTGAA
AACCACCGCTAATTCAAAGCAACCGGTGATATCAAAGATCTATGGACTACAAGGACGACGATGACAAGCC
CAAGAAAAAGCGCAAGGTCTCTAGACCCGGGGAGCGCCCCTTCCAGTGTCGCATTTGCATGCGGAACTTT
TCGGATAAAACTAAATTGAGAGTTCATACCCGTACTCATACCGGTGAAAAACCGTTTCAGTGTCGGATCT
GTATGCGAAATTTCTCCGTTAGACATAATTTGACTAGACATCTACGTACGCACACCGGCGAGAAGCCATT
CCAATGCCGAATATGCATGCGCAACTTCAGTCAATCTACTTCTTTGCAAAGACACCTAAAAACCCACCTG
AGAGGATCCGGCGGAGTGCTGGAGAAGGGCTGCACCATGACCGAGAAGGGCAGCGGAGGGCGCGCCGACG
CGCTGGACGATTTCGATCTCGACATGCTGGGTTCTGATGCCCTCGATGACTTTGACCTGGATATGTTGGG
AAGCGACGCATTGGATGACTTTGATCTGGACATGCTCGGCTCCGATGCTCTGGACGATTTCGATCTCGAT
ATGTTAATTAATTGTTAAGCTAGCTGGCCAGACATGATAAGATACATTGATGAGTTTGGACAAACCACAA
CTAGAATGCAGTGAAAAAAATGCTTTATTTGTGAAATTTGTGATGCTATTGCTTTATTTGTAACCATTAT
AAGCTGCAATAAACAAGTTAACAACAACAATTGCATTCATTTTATGTTTCAGGTTCAGGGGGAGGTGTGG
GAGGTTTTTTAAAGCAAGTAAAACCTCTACAAATGTGGTATGGAAATGTTAATTAACTAGCCATGACCAA
AATCCCTTAACGTGAGTTTTCGTTCCACTGAGCGTCAGACCCCGTAGAAAAGATCAAAGGATCTTCTTGA
GATCCTTTTTTTCTGCGCGTAATCTGCTGCTTGCAAACAAAAAAACCACCGCTACCAGCGGTGGTTTGTT
TGCCGGATCAAGAGCTACCAACTCTTTTTCCGAAGGTAACTGGCTTCAGCAGAGCGCAGATACCAAATAC
TGTTCTTCTAGTGTAGCCGTAGTTAGGCCACCACTTCAAGAACTCTGTAGCACCGCCTACATACCTCGCT
CTGCTAATCCTGTTACCAGTGGCTGCTGCCAGTGGCGATAAGTCGTGTCTTACCGGGTTGGACTCAAGAC
GATAGTTACCGGATAAGGCGCAGCGGTCGGGCTGAACGGGGGGTTCGTGCACACAGCCCAGCTTGGAGCG
AACGACCTACACCGAACTGAGATACCTACAGCGTGAGCTATGAGAAAGCGCCACGCTTCCCGAAGGGAGA
AAGGCGGACAGGTATCCGGTAAGCGGCAGGGTCGGAACAGGAGAGCGCACGAGGGAGCTTCCAGGGGGAA
ACGCCTGGTATCTTTATAGTCCTGTCGGGTTTCGCCACCTCTGACTTGAGCGTCGATTTTTGTGATGCTC
GTCAGGGGGGCGGAGCCTATGGAAAAACGCCAGCAACGCGGCCTTTTTACGGTTCCTGGCCTTTTGCTGG
CCTTTTGCTCACATGTTCTTAATTAACCTGCAGGCGTTACATAACTTACGGTAAATGGCCCGCCTGGCTG
ACCGCCCAACGACCCCCGCCCATTGACGTCAATAATGACGTATGTTCCCATAGTAACGCCAATAGGGACT
TTCCATTGACGTCAATGGGTGGAGTATTTACGGTAAACTGCCCACTTGGCAGTACATCAAGTGTATCATA
TGCCAAGTACGCCCCCTATTGACGTCAATGACGGTAAATGGCCCGCCTGGCATTATGCCCAGTACATGAC
CTTATGGGACTTTCCTACTTGGCAGTACATCTACGTATTAGTCATCGCTATTACCATGATGATGCGGTTT
TGGCAGTACATCAATGGGCGTGGATAGCGGTTTGACTCACGGGGATTTCCAAGTCTCCACCCCATTGACG
TCAATGGGAGTTTGTTTTGACTAGTGGAGCCGAGAGTAATTCATACAAAAGGAGGGATCGCCTTCGCAAG
GGGAGAGCCCAGGGACCGTCCCTAAATTCTCACAGACCCAAATCCCTGTAGCCGCCCCACGACAGCGCGA
GGAGCATGCGCCCAGGGCTGAGCGCGGGTAGATCAGAGCACACAAGCTCACAGTCCCCGGCGGTGGGGGG
AGGGGCGCGCTGAGCGGGGGCCAGGGAGCTGGCGCGGGGCAAACTGGGAAAGTGGTGTCGTGTGCTGGCT
CCGCCCTCTTCCCGAGGGTGGGGGAGAACGGTATATAAGTGCGGTAGTCGCCTTGGACGTTCTTTTTCGC
AACGGGTTTGCCGTCAGAACGCAGGTGAGTGGCGGGTGTGGCTTCCGCGGGCCCCGGAGCTGGAGCCCTG
CTCTGAGCGGGCCGGGCTGATATGCGAGTGTCGTCCGCAGGGTTTAGCTGTGAGCATTCCCACTTCGAGT
GGCGGGCGGTGCGGGGGTGAGAGTGCGAGGCCTAGCGGCAACCCCGTAGCCTCGCCTCGTGTCCGGCTTG
AGGCCTAGCGTGGTGTCCGCCGCCGCGTGCCACTCCGGCCGCACTATGCGTTTTTTGTCCTTGCTGCCCT
CGATTGCCTTCCAGCAGCATGGGCTAACAAAGGGAGGGTGTGGGGCTCACTCTTAAGGAGCCCATGAAGC
TTACGTTGGATAGGAATGGAAGGGCAGGAGGGGCGACTGGGGCCCGCCCGCCTTCGGAGCACATGTCCGA
CGCCACCTGGATGGGGCGAGGCCTGTGGCTTTCCGAAGCAATCGGGCGTGAGTTTAGCCTACCTGGGCCA
TGTGGCCCTAGCACTGGGCACGGTCTGGCCTGGCGGTGCCGCGTTCCCTTGCCTCCCAACAAGGGTGAGG
CCGTCCCGCCCGGCACCAGTTGCTTGCGCGGAAAGATGGCCGCTCCCGGGGCCCTGTTGCAAGGAGCTCA
AAATGGAGGACGCGGCAGCCCGGTGGAGCGGGCGGGTGAGTCACCCACACAAAGGAAGAGGGCCTTGCCC
CTCGCCGGCCGCTGCTTCCTGTGACCCCGTGGTCTATCGGCCGCATAGTCACCTCGGGCTTCTCTTGAGC
ACCGCTCGTCGCGGCGGGGGGAGGGGATCTAATGGCGTTGGAGTTTGTTCACATTTGGTGGGTGGAGACT
AGTCAGGCCAGCCTGGCGCTGGAAGTCATTCTTGGAATTTGCCCCTTTGAGTTTGGAGCGAGGCTAATTC
TCAAGCCTCTTAGCGGTTCAAAGGTATTTTCTAAACCCGTTTCCAGGTGTTGTGAAAGCCACCGCTAATT
CAAAGCAATCCGGAGTATACATGGTGAGCAAGGGCGAGGAGGATAACATGGCCATCATCAAGGAGTTCAT
GCGCTTCAAGGTGCACATGGAGGGCTCCGTGAACGGCCACGAGTTCGAGATCGAGGGCGAGGGCGAGGGC
CGCCCCTACGAGGGCACCCAGACCGCCAAGCTGAAGGTGACCAAGGGTGGCCCCCTGCCCTTCGCCTGGG
ACATCCTGTCCCCTCAGTTCATGTACGGCTCCAAGGCCTACGTGAAGCACCCCGCCGACATCCCCGACTA
CTTGAAGCTGTCCTTCCCCGAGGGCTTCAAGTGGGAGCGCGTGATGAACTTCGAGGACGGCGGCGTGGTG
ACCGTGACCCAGGACTCCTCCCTGCAGGACGGCGAGTTCATCTACAAGGTGAAGCTGCGCGGCACCAACT
TCCCCTCCGACGGCCCCGTAATGCAGAAGAAGACCATGGGCTGGCAGGCCTCCTCCGAGCGGATGTACCC
CGAGGACGGCGCCCTGAAGGGCGAGATCAAGCAGAGGCTGAAGCTGAAGGACGGCGGCCACTACGACGCT
GAGGTCAAGACCACCTACAAGGCCAAGAAGCCCGTGCAGCTGCCCGGCGCCTACAACGTCAACATCAAGT
TGGACATCACCTCCCACAACGAGGACTACACCATCGTGGAACAGTACGAACGCGCCGAGGGCCGCCACTC
CACCGGCGGCATGGACGAGCTGTACAAGTAACCTAGGAGCAGGTTTCCCCAATGACACAAAACGTGCAAC
TTGAAACTCCGCCTGGTCTTTCCAGGTCTAGAGGGGTAACACTTTGTACTGCGTTTGGCTCCACGCTCGA
TCCACTGGCGAGTGTTAGTAACAGCACTGTTGCTTCGTAGCGGAGCATGACGGCCGTGGGAACTCCTCCT
TGGTAACAAGGACCCACGGGGCCAAAAGCCACGCCCACACGGGCCCGTCATGTGTGCAACCCCAGCACGG
CGACTTTACTGCGAAACCCACTTTAAAGTGACATTGAAACTGGTACCCACACACTGGTGACAGGCTAAGG
ATGCCCTTCAGGTACCCCGAGGTAACACGCGACACTCGGGATCTGAGAAGGGGACTGGGGCTTCTATAAA
AGCGCTCGGTTTAAAAAGCTTCTATGCCTGAATAGGTGACCGGAGGTCGGCACCTTTCCTTTGCAATTAC
TGACCCTATGAATACACTGACTGTTTGACAATTAATCATCGGCATAGTATATCGGCATAGTATAATACGA
CTCACTATAGGAGGGCCACCATGATTGAACAAGATGGATTGCACGCAGGTTCTCCGGCCGCTTGGGTGGA
GAGGCTATTCGGCTATGACTGGGCACAACAGACAATCGGCTGCTCTGATGCCGCCGTGTTCCGGCTGTCA
GCGCAGGGGCGCCCGGTTCTTTTTGTCAAGACCGACCTGTCCGGTGCCCTGAATGAACTGCAAGACGAGG
CAGCGCGGCTATCGTGGCTGGCCACGACGGGCGTTCCTTGCGCAGCTGTGCTCGACGTTGTCACTGAAGC
GGGAAGGGACTGGCTGCTATTGGGCGAAGTGCCGGGGCAGGATCTCCTGTCATCTCACCTTGCTCCTGCC
GAGAAAGTATCCATCATGGCTGATGCAATGCGGCGGCTGCATACGCTTGATCCGGCTACCTGCCCATTCG
ACCACCAAGCGAAACATCGCATCGAGCGAGCACGTACTCGGATGGAAGCCGGTCTTGTCGATCAGGATGA
TCTGGACGAAGAGCATCAGGGGCTCGCGCCAGCCGAACTGTTCGCCAGGCTCAAGGCGAGCATGCCCGAC
GGCGAGGATCTCGTCGTGACACATGGCGATGCCTGCTTGCCGAATATCATGGTGGAAAATGGCCGCTTTT
CTGGATTCATCGACTGTGGCCGGCTGGGTGTGGCGGACCGCTATCAGGACATAGCGTTGGCTACCCGTGA
TATTGCTGAAGAGCTTGGCGGCGAATGGGCTGACCGCTTCCTCGTGCTTTACGGTATCGCCGCTCCCGAT
TCGCAGCGCATCGCCTTCTATCGCCTTCTTGACGAGTTCTTCTGAGCGGGACTCTGGGGTTCGAAATGAC
CGACCAAGCGAATTCGCTAGGATTATCCCTAATACCTGCCACCCCACTCTTAATCAGTGGTGGAAGAACG
GTCTCAGAACTGTTTGTTTCAATTGGCCATTTAAGTTTAGTAGTAAAAGACTGGTTAATGATAACAATGC
ATCGTAAAACCTTCAGAAGGAAAGGAGAATGTTTTGTGGACCACTTTGGTTTTCTTTTTTGCGTGTGGCA
GTTTTAAGTTATTAGTTTTTAAAATCAGTACTTTTTAATGGAAACAACTTGACCAAAAATTTGTCACAGA
ATTTTGAGACCCATTAAAAAAGTTAAATGAGAAACCTGTGTGTTCCTTTGGTCAACACCGAGACATTTAG
GTGAAAGACATCTAATTCTGGTTTTACGAATCTGGAAACTTCTTGAAAATGTAATTCTTGAGTTAACACT
TCTGGGTGGAGAATAGGGTTGTTTTCCCCCCACATAATTGGAAGGGGAAGGAATATCATTTAAAGCTATG
GGAGGGTTGCTTTGATTACAACACTGGAGAGAAATGCAGCATGTTGCTGATTGCCTGTCACTAAAACAGG
CCAAAAACTGAGTCCTTGGGTTGCATAGAAAGCTG
