>Addgene plasmid #68761 | pVITRO1-SS-247 | addgene partial sequence | sequence record 124923 | EBV-rev 5'-GTGGTTTGTCCAAACTCATC-3'
GCTAGCTTAACAATTAATTAACATATCGAGATCGAAATCGTCCAGAGCATCGGAGCCGAGCATGTCCAGA
TCAAAGTCATCCAATGCGTCGCTTCCCAACATATCCAGGTCAAAGTCATCGAGGGCATCAGAACCCAGCA
TGTCGAGATCGAAATCGTCCAGCGCGTCGGCGCGCCCTCCGCTGCCCTTCTCGGTCATGGTGCAGCCCTT
CTCCAGCACTCCGCCGGATCCTCTCAGGTGGGTTTTTAGGTGTCTTTGCAAAGAAGTAGATTGACTGAAG
TTGCGCATGCATATTCGGCATTGGAATGGCTTCTCGCCGGTGTGCGTACGTAGATGTCTAGTCAAATTAT
GTCTAACGGAGAAATTTCGCATACAGATCCGACACTGAAACGGTTTTTCACCGGTATGAGTACGGGTATG
AACTCTCAATTTAGTTTTATCCGAAAAGTTCCGCATGCAAATGCGACACTGGAAGGGGCGCTCCCCGGGT
CTAGAGACCTTGCGCTTTTTCTTGGGCTTGTCATCGTCGTCCTTGTAGTCCATAGATCTTTGATATCACC
GGTTGCTTTGAATTAGCGGTGGTTTTCACAACACCTAAAAAAGGGTTTAAAAGATACCTTTGAACCGCTA
AGAAGCCCGAGAATTAGCTCCGCTCAAAACTCAAGGGGACAAATTCCAAAAATGACTTCCAGCGCCAGGC
TGGCCTGACTAGTCTCCACCCACCAAATGTGAACAAACTCCAACGCCATTACATCCCCTCCCCCCGCCGC
GACTAGCCGTGCTCAAAAGCCCGAGGTGACTATTGCGGCCGATAGGACCACGGGGTCACAGGAAGCAGCA
GCCGGTGAGGGACCAGGCCCTCTTCCTTTGTGT
