>Addgene plasmid #68761 | pVITRO1-SS-247 | addgene partial sequence | sequence record 124924 | FMDV-IRES-R 5'-CTCCGCTACGAAGCAACAGT-3'
GATCGAGCGTGGAGCCAAACGCAGTACAAAGTGTTACCCCTCTAGACCTGGAAAGACCAGGCGGAGTTTC
AAGTTGCACGTTTTGTGTCATTGGGGAAACCTGCTCCTAGGTTACTTGTACAGCTCGTCCATGCCGCCGG
TGGAGTGGCGGCCCTCGGCGCGTTCGTACTGTTCCACGATGGTGTAGTCCTCGTTGTGGGAGGTGATGTC
CAACTTGATGTTGACGTTGTAGGCGCCGGGCAGCTGCACGGGCTTCTTGGCCTTGTAGGTGGTCTTGACC
TCAGCGTCGTAGTGGCCGCCGTCCTTCAGCTTCAGCCTCTGCTTGATCTCGCCCTTCAGGGCGCCGTCCT
CGGGGTACATCCGCTCGGAGGAGGCCTGCCAGCCCATGGTCTTCTTCTGCATTACGGGGCCGTCGGAGGG
GAAGTTGGTGCCGCGCAGCTTCACCTTGTAGATGAACTCGCCGTCCTGCAGGGAGGAGTCCTGGGTCACG
GTCACCACGCCGCCGTCCTCGAAGTTCATCACGCGCTCCCACTTGAAGCCCTCGGGGAAGGACAGCTTCA
AGTAGTCGGGGATGTCGGCGGGGTGCTTCACGTAGGCCTTGGAGCCGTACATGAACTGAGGGGACAGGAT
GTCCCAGGCGAAGGGCAGGGGGCCACCCTTGGTCACCTTCAGCTTGGCGGTCTGGGTGCCCTCGTAGGGG
CGGCCCTCGCCCTCGCCCTCGATCTCGAACTCGTGGCCGTTCACGGAGCCCTCCATGTGCACCTTGAAGC
GCATGAACTCCTTGATGATGGCCATGTTAT
